>Addgene plasmid #214901 | SHIP2-ΔPS | addgene full sequence | sequence record 426068 | Addgene NGS Result
AACAAAATATTAACGCTTACAATTTCCATTCGCCATTCAGGCTGCGCAACTGTTGGGAAGGGCGATCGGT
GCGGGCCTCTTCGCTATTACGCCAGCTGGCGAAAGGGGGATGTGCTGCAAGGCGATTAAGTTGGGTAACG
CCAGGGTTTTCCCAGTCACGACGTTGTAAAACGACGGCCAGTGCCAAGCTGATCTATACATTGAATCAAT
ATTGGCAATTAGCCATATTAGTCATTGGTTATATAGCATAAATCAATATTGGCTATTGGCCATTGCATAC
GTTGTATCTATATCATAATATGTACATTTATATTGGCTCATGTCCAATATGACCGCCATGTTGACATTGA
TTATTGACTAGTTATTAATAGTAATCAATTACGGGGTCATTAGTTCATAGCCCATATATGGAGTTCCGCG
TTACATAACTTACGGTAAATGGCCCGCCTGGCTGACCGCCCAACGACCCCCGCCCATTGACGTCAATAAT
GACGTATGTTCCCATAGTAACGCCAATAGGGACTTTCCATTGACGTCAATGGGTGGAGTATTTACGGTAA
ACTGCCCACTTGGCAGTACATCAAGTGTATCATATGCCAAGTCCGCCCCCTATTGACGTCAATGACGGTA
AATGGCCCGCCTGGCATTATGCCCAGTACATGACCTTACGGGACTTTCCTACTTGGCAGTACATCTACGT
ATTAGTCATCGCTATTACCATGGTGATGCGGTTTTGGCAGTACACCAATGGGCGTGGATAGCGGTTTGAC
TCACGGGGATTTCCAAGTCTCCACCCCATTGACGTCAATGGGAGTTTGTTTTGGCACCAAAATCAACGGG
ACTTTCCAAAATGTCGTAATAACCCCGCCCCGTTGACGCAAATGGGCGGTAGGCGTGTACGGTGGGAGGT
CTATATAAGCAGAGCTCGTTTAGTGAACCGTCAGAATTTTGTAATACGACTCACTATAGGGCGGCCGGGA
ATTCGTCGACTGGATCCGGTACCGAGGAGATCTGCCGCCGCGATCGCCATGGCCTCGGCCTGCGGGGCGC
CGGGCCCGGGGGGCGCCCTGGGCAGCCAGGCCCCCTCCTGGTACCACCGCGACCTGAGCCGGGCGGCCGC
GGAGGAGCTGCTGGCCCGGGCGGGCCGCGATGGCAGCTTCCTGGTCCGAGACAGCGAGAGCGTGGCGGGG
GCCTTCGCGCTCTGCGTCCTGTATCAGAAGCATGTGCACACGTATCGCATTCTGCCTGATGGAGAAGATT
TCTTGGCTGTGCAGACCTCGCAGGGTGTGCCTGTGCGCCGCTTCCAGACCCTGGGTGAGCTCATCGGCCT
GTACGCCCAGCCCAACCAGGGCCTTGTGTGCGCCCTGCTTCTTCCTGTAGAGGGTGAGCGAGAGCCGGAC
CCACCGGATGACCGGGATGCCTCAGATGGGGAGGATGAGAAGCCCCCGCTGCCCCCGCGCTCTGGCTCCA
CCAGCATTTCTGCCCCCACTGGGCCCAGCAGTCCCCTGCCAGCTCCTGAGACTCCCACAGCTCCAGCTGC
TGAGAGTGCTCCCAATGGGCTGAGCACCGTCTCGCACGACTACCTGAAAGGCAGCTATGGGCTGGACCTG
GAAGCTGTGAGGGGTGGAGCCAGCCACCTGCCCCACCTCACCCGTACCCTCGCTACCTCATGCCGGAGGC
TGCACAGTGAGGTGGACAAGGTCCTGTCAGGCCTGGAGATCCTGTCCAAGGTGTTTGACCAGCAGAGCTC
GCCCATGGTGACCCGCCTTTTGCAGCAGCAGAACCTGCCACAGACAGGGGAGCAGGAACTAGAGAGCCTG
GTGCTGAAGCTGTCAGTGCTAAAGGACTTCCTGTCAGGCATCCAGAAGAAGGCCCTGAAGGCCCTACAGG
ACATGAGCTCCACAGCACCCCCAGCTCCGCAGCCATCCACACGTAAGGCCAAGACCATCCCCGTGCAGGC
CTTTGAGGTGAAGCTAGATGTGACCCTGGGTGACCTGACCAAGATTGGGAAGTCACAGAAGTTCACGCTG
AGCGTGGATGTGGAGGGTGGGCGGCTGGTGCTGCTGCGGAGACAGCGGGACTCCCAGGAGGACTGGACCA
CCTTCACGCACGACCGCATCCGCCAGCTCATTAAGTCCCAGCGTGTCCAGAACAAGCTGGGTGTTGTGTT
TGAGAAGGAGAAGGACCGGACTCAGCGCAAGGACTTCATCTTTGTCAGTGCCCGGAAGCGGGAGGCCTTC
TGCCAGCTGTTGCAGCTCATGAAGAACAAGCACTCCAAGCAGTCAAAGACTTCAGACCAGGCCTACATTG
AGTTTGAGAGCATCGAGGCCATTGTGAAGACAGCCAGCCGCACCAAGTTCTTCATCGAGTTCTACTCTAC
CTGCCTGGAGGAATACAAGAAGAGCTTTGAGAATGATGCCCAGAGCAGTGACAACATCAACTTCCTCAAA
GTGCAGTGGTCTTCACGCCAGCTGCCCACGCTCAAACCAATTCTGGCTGATATCGAGTACCTGCAGGACC
AGCACCTCCTGCTCACAGTCAAGTCCATGGATGGCTATGAATCCTATGGGGAGTGTGTGGTTGCACTCAA
ATCCATGATCGGCAGCACGGCCCAACAGTTCCTGACCTTCCTATCCCACCGTGGCGAGGAGACAGGCAAT
ATCAGAGGCTCCATGAAGGTGCGGGTGCCCACGGAGCGCCTGGGCACCCGTGAGCGGCTCTACGAGTGGA
TCAGCATTGATAAGGATGAGGCAGGAGCAAAGAGCAAAGCCCCCTCTGTGTCCCGAGGGAGCCAGGAGCC
CAGGTCAGGGAGCCGCAAGCCAGCCTTCACAGAGGCCTCCTGCCCGCTCTCCAGGTTATTTGAAGAACCA
GAGAAACCGCCACCAACGGGGAGGCCCCCAGCCCCACCCCGAGCAGCTCCCCGGGAGGAGCCCTTGACCC
CCAGGTTGAAGCCAGAGGGAGCTCCTGAACCAGAAGGGGTGGCGGCCCCCCCACCCAAGAACAGCTTCAA
TAACCCTGCCTACTACGTCCTTGAAGGGGTCCCGCACCAGCTGCTGCCCCCGGAGCCACCCTCGCCTGCC
AGGGCCCCTGTCCCATCTGCCACCAAGAACAAAGTGGCCATTACAGTGCCTGCTCCACAGCTTGGGCACC
ACCGGCACCCTCGTGTGGGAGAGGGGAGTTCTTCAGATGAGGAGTCTGGAGGCACACTGCCCCCTCCAGA
CTTTCCACCTCCACCACTGCCGGACTCAGCCATCTTCCTGCCCCCCAGCCTGGATCCTTTACCAGGGCCA
GTGGTCCGGGGCCGTGGTGGGGCTGAGGCCCGTGGCCCACCACCTCCCAAGGCCCATCCAAGGCCTCCAC
TGCCCCCAGGCCCCTCACCAGCCAGCACTTTCCTGGGGGAAGTGGCCAGTGGGGATGACCGGTCCTGCTC
GGTGCTGCAGATGGCCAAGACGCTGAGCGAGGTGGACTATGCCCCTGCTGGGCCTGCACGCTCAGCGCTC
CTCCCAGGCCCCCTGGAGCTGCAGCCCCCCCGGGGACTGCCCTCGGACTATGGCCGGCCCCTCAGCTTCC
CTCCACCCCGCATCCGGGAGAGCATCCAGGAAGACCTGGCAGAGGAGGCTCCGTGCCTGCAGGGCGGGCG
GGCCAGCGGGCTGGGCGAGGCAGGCATGAGTGCCTGGCTGCGGGCCATCGGCTTGGAGCGCTATGAGGAG
GGCCTGGTGCATAATGGCTGGGACGACCTGGAGTTTCTCAGTGACATCACCGAGGAGGACTTGGAGGAGG
CTGGGGTGCAGGACCCGGCTCACAAGCGCCTCCTTCTGGACACCCTGCAGCTCAGCAAGACGCGTACGCG
GCCGCTCGAGGGTAAGCCTATCCCTAACCCTCTCCTCGGTCTCGATTCTACGCGTACCGGTCATCATCAC
CATCACCATTGAGCTAGCGTTTAAACGGCCGGCCGCGGTCATAGCTGTTTCCTGAACAGATCCCGGGTGG
CATCCCTGTGACCCCTCCCCAGTGCCTCTCCTGGCCCTGGAAGTTGCCACTCCAGTGCCCACCAGCCTTG
TCCTAATAAAATTAAGTTGCATCATTTTGTCTGACTAGGTGTCCTTCTATAATATTATGGGGTGGAGGGG
GGTGGTATGGAGCAAGGGGCAAGTTGGGAAGACAACCTGTAGGGCCTGCGGGGTCTATTGGGAACCAAGC
TGGAGTGCAGTGGCACAATCTTGGCTCACTGCAATCTCCGCCTCCTGGGTTCAAGCGATTCTCCTGCCTC
AGCCTCCCGAGTTGTTGGGATTCCAGGCATGCATGACCAGGCTCAGCTAATTTTTGTTTTTTTGGTAGAG
ACGGGGTTTCACCATATTGGCCAGGCTGGTCTCCAACTCCTAATCTCAGGTGATCTACCCACCTTGGCCT
CCCAAATTGCTGGGATTACAGGCGTGAACCACTGCTCCCTTCCCTGTCCTTCTGATTTTAAAATAACTAT
ACCAGCAGGAGGACGTCCAGACACAGCATAGGCTACCTGGCCATGCCCAACCGGTGGGACATTTGAGTTG
CTTGCTTGGCACTGTCCTCTCATGCGTTGGGTCCACTCAGTAGATGCCTGTTGAATTGGGTACGCGGCCA
GCGGCGAGCGGTATCAGCTCACTCAAAGGCGGTAATACGGTTATCCACAGAATCAGGGGATAACGCAGGA
AAGAACATGTGAGCAAAAGGCCAGCAAAAGGCCAGGAACCGTAAAAAGGCCGCGTTGCTGGCGTTTTTCC
ATAGGCTCCGCCCCCCTGACGAGCATCACAAAAATCGACGCTCAAGTCAGAGGTGGCGAAACCCGACAGG
ACTATAAAGATACCAGGCGTTTCCCCCTGGAAGCTCCCTCGTGCGCTCTCCTGTTCCGACCCTGCCGCTT
ACCGGATACCTGTCCGCCTTTCTCCCTTCGGGAAGCGTGGCGCTTTCTCATAGCTCACGCTGTAGGTATC
TCAGTTCGGTGTAGGTCGTTCGCTCCAAGCTGGGCTGTGTGCACGAACCCCCCGTTCAGCCCGACCGCTG
CGCCTTATCCGGTAACTATCGTCTTGAGTCCAACCCGGTAAGACACGACTTATCGCCACTGGCAGCAGCC
ACTGGTAACAGGATTAGCAGAGCGAGGTATGTAGGCGGTGCTACAGAGTTCTTGAAGTGGTGGCCTAACT
ACGGCTACACTAGAAGAACAGTATTTGGTATCTGCGCTCTGCTGAAGCCAGTTACCTTCGGAAAAAGAGT
TGGTAGCTCTTGATCCGGCAAACAAACCACCGCTGGTAGCGGTGGTTTTTTTGTTTGCAAGCAGCAGATT
ACGCGCAGAAAAAAAGGATCTCAAGAAGATCCTTTGATCTTTTCTACGGGGTCTGACGCTCAGTGGAACG
AAAACTCACGTTAAGGGATTTTGGTCATGAGATTATCAAAAAGGATCTTCACCTAGATCCTTTTAAATTA
AAAATGAAGTTTTAAATCAATCTAAAGTATATATGAGTAACCTGAGGCTATGGCAGGGCCTGCCGCCCCG
ACGTTGGCTGCGAGCCCTGGGCCTTCACCCGAACTTGGGGGGTGGGGTGGGGAAAAGGAAGAAACGCGGG
CGTATTGGCCCCAATGGGGTCTCGGTGGGGTATCGACAGAGTGCCAGCCCTGGGACCGAACCCCGCGTTT
ATGAACAAACGACCCAACACCGTGCGTTTTATTCTGTCTTTTTATTGCCGTCATAGCGCGGGTTCCTTCC
GGTATTGTCTCCTTCCGTGTTTCAGTTAGCCTCCCCCTAGGGTGGGCGAAGAACTCCAGCATGAGATCCC
CGCGCTGGAGGATCATCCAGCCGGCGTCCCGGAAAACGATTCCGAAGCCCAACCTTTCATAGAAGGCGGC
GGTGGAATCGAAATCTCGTGATGGCAGGTTGGGCGTCGCTTGGTCGGTCATTTCGAACCCCAGAGTCCCG
CTCAGAAGAACTCGTCAAGAAGGCGATAGAAGGCGATGCGCTGCGAATCGGGAGCGGCGATACCGTAAAG
CACGAGGAAGCGGTCAGCCCATTCGCCGCCAAGCTCTTCAGCAATATCACGGGTAGCCAACGCTATGTCC
TGATAGCGATCCGCCACACCCAGCCGGCCACAGTCGATGAATCCAGAAAAGCGGCCATTTTCCACCATGA
TATTCGGCAAGCAGGCATCGCCATGGGTCACGACGAGATCCTCGCCGTCGGGCATGCTCGCCTTGAGCCT
GGCGAACAGTTCGGCTGGCGCGAGCCCCTGATGCTCTTCGTCCAGATCATCCTGATCGACAAGACCGGCT
TCCATCCGAGTACGTGCTCGCTCGATGCGATGTTTCGCTTGGTGGTCGAATGGGCAGGTAGCCGGATCAA
GCGTATGCAGCCGCCGCATTGCATCAGCCATGATGGATACTTTCTCGGCAGGAGCAAGGTGAGATGACAG
GAGATCCTGCCCCGGCACTTCGCCCAATAGCAGCCAGTCCCTTCCCGCTTCAGTGACAACGTCGAGCACA
GCTGCGCAAGGAACGCCCGTCGTGGCCAGCCACGATAGCCGCGCTGCCTCGTCTTGCAGTTCATTCAGGG
CACCGGACAGGTCGGTCTTGACAAAAAGAACCGGGCGCCCCTGCGCTGACAGCCGGAACACGGCGGCATC
AGAGCAGCCGATTGTCTGTTGTGCCCAGTCATAGCCGAATAGCCTCTCCACCCAAGCGGCCGGAGAACCT
GCGTGCAATCCATCTTGTTCAATCATGCGAAACGATCCTCATCCTGTCTCTTGATCGATCTTTGCAAAAG
CCTAGGCCTCCAAAAAAGCCTCCTCACTACTTCTGGAATAGCTCAGAGGCCGAGGCGGCCTCGGCCTCTG
CATAAATAAAAAAAATTAGTCAGCCATGGGGCGGAGAATGGGCGGAACTGGGCGGAGTTAGGGGCGGGAT
GGGCGGAGTTAGGGGCGGGACTATGGTTGCTGACTAATTGAGATGCATGCTTTGCATACTTCTGCCTGCT
GGGGAGCCTGGGGACTTTCCACACCTGGTTGCTGACTAATTGAGATGCATGCTTTGCATACTTCTGCCTG
CTGGGGAGCCTGGGGACTTTCCACACCCTAACTGACACACATTCCACAGCTGGTTCTTTCCGCCTCAGGA
CTCTTCCTTTTTCAATATTATTGAAGCATTTATCAGGGTTATTGTCTCATGAGCGGATACATATTTGAAT
GTATTTAGAAAAATAAACAAATAGGGGTTCCGCGCACATTTCCCCGAAAAGTGCCACCTG
[124 nt withheld, positions 7271-7394]
C
[91 nt withheld, positions 7396-7486]
A
[49 nt withheld, positions 7488-7536]
CCTTTGACGTTGGAGTCCACGTTCTTT
[37 nt withheld, positions 7564-7600]
ACCCTATCTCGGTCTATTCTTTTGATTTATAAGGGATTTTGCCGATTTCGGCCTATTGGTTAAAAAATGA
GCTGATTTAACAAAAATTTAACGCGAATTTT
Features (pLannotate 1.2.2; 16 found; start..end, strand, type, name):
      1..25      +  rep_origin     M13 ori (fragment): M13 bacteriophage origin of replication; arrow indicates direction of (+) strand synthesis
     29..183     -  CDS            lacZα (fragment): LacZα fragment of β-galactosidase; lacZ fragment
    343..722     +  enhancer       CMV enhancer: human cytomegalovirus immediate early enhancer
    724..923     +  promoter       CMV promoter: human cytomegalovirus (CMV) immediate early promoter
    952..970     +  promoter       T7 promoter: promoter for bacteriophage T7 RNA polymerase
   1029..3839    +  CDS            INPPL1 (fragment): SHIP2_HUMAN - Also known as SHIP2. Experimental evidence at protein level: Swiss-Prot protein existence level 1. Phosphatidylinositol (PtdIns) phosphatase that specifically hydrolyzes the 5-phosphate of phosphatidylinositol-3,4,5-trisphosphate (PtdIns(3,4,5)P3) to produce PtdIns(3,4)P2, thereby negatively regulating the PI3K (phosphoinositide 3-kinase) pathways. Plays a central role in regulation of PI3K-dependent insulin signaling, although the precise molecular mechanisms and signaling pathways remain unclear. While overexpression reduces both insulin-stimulated MAP kinase and Akt activation
   3861..3902    +  CDS            V5 tag: epitope tag from simian virus 5
   3985..4607    +  polyA_signal   hGH poly(A) signal: human growth hormone polyadenylation signal
   4756..5344    -  rep_origin     ori: high-copy-number ColE1/pMB1/pBR322/pUC origin of replication
   5566..5582    +  polyA_signal   bGH poly(A) signal (fragment): bovine growth hormone polyadenylation signal
   5673..5720    -  polyA_signal   HSV TK poly(A) signal: herpes simplex virus thymidine kinase polyadenylation signal (Cole and Stacy, 1985)
   5779..5931    -  CDS            ble (fragment): BLE_KLEPN - Experimental evidence at protein level: Swiss-Prot protein existence level 1. Binding protein with a strong affinity to the bleomycin family of antibiotics. Binds to CL990; an antimitotic-antibiotic compound. From Klebsiella pneumoniae.
   5952..6746    -  CDS            NeoR/KanR: aminoglycoside phosphotransferase from Tn5; aph(3')-II (or nptII); confers resistance to neomycin, kanamycin, and G418 (Geneticin®)
   6781..7138    -  promoter       SV40 promoter: SV40 enhancer and early promoter
   7140..7244    -  promoter       AmpR promoter: bla
   7271..7699    +  rep_origin     f1 ori (sequence partly withheld): f1 bacteriophage origin of replication; arrow indicates direction of (+) strand synthesis
