[The description below was written by a language model from this plasmid's Addgene catalogue record and pLannotate feature annotations shown in this document.]
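Description:
SHIP2-ΔPS is a mammalian expression plasmid built on the pCMV6-Entry-V5/His backbone that drives production of a truncated form of human SHIP2 (gene INPPL1), an inositol 5-phosphatase that converts PtdIns(3,4,5)P3 to PtdIns(3,4)P2 and thereby modulates PI3K signalling. The insert carries an internal deletion of amino acids 419–739, which removes the phosphatase domain while leaving the flanking N- and C-terminal regions of the protein. Transcription is controlled by the human cytomegalovirus immediate early enhancer and promoter, with a T7 promoter lying just upstream of the coding region, and the transcript is terminated by a human growth hormone polyadenylation signal. The catalogue lists a C-terminal V5/His tag. The feature table annotates the V5 epitope directly downstream of the INPPL1 fragment but does not separately annotate a His tag.

The 7.7 kb plasmid replicates at high copy in E. coli from a ColE1/pUC-type origin and also carries an f1 phage origin. Selection relies on a single Tn5 NeoR/KanR cassette placed behind tandem bacterial (AmpR) and SV40 early promoters and followed by an HSV TK polyadenylation signal, so the same gene gives kanamycin resistance in bacteria and can confer G418 resistance in mammalian cells. Small annotated fragments of lacZα, ble, M13 ori and a bGH poly(A) signal appear to be backbone remnants. The stated purpose is expression of a SHIP2 variant lacking the phosphatase domain. The associated publication concerns SHIP2 recruiting Src kinases to sustain ERK activation downstream of FGF receptors, a setting in which such a mutant could help separate catalytic from non-catalytic roles.
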