Addgene plasmid #214901: SHIP2-ΔPS
Purpose: expression of the truncated variants of the SHIP2 without phosphatase domain
Depositing lab: Pavel Krejčí. Depositing organization: Masaryk University. Publication: The inositol phosphatase SHIP2 enables sustained ERK activation downstream of FGF receptors by recruiting Src kinases. Fafilek B, Balek L, Bosakova MK, Varecha M, Nita A, Gregor T, Gudernova I, Krenova J, Ghosh S, Piskacek M, Jonatova L, Cernohorsky NH, Zieba JT, Kostas M, Haugsten EM, Wesche J, Erneux C, Trantirek L, Krakow D, Krejci P. Sci Signal. 2018 Sep 18;11(548):eaap8608. doi: 10.1126/scisignal.aap8608. PubMed 30228226.
Backbone
  Vector backbone: pCMV6-Entry-V5/His
  Vector type: Mammalian Expression
Growth in bacteria
  Bacterial resistance: Kanamycin, 50 μg/mL
  Growth temperature: 37°C
  Growth strain: DH5alpha
  Copy number: High Copy
Gene/Insert
  Gene/Insert name: human SHIP2 delta aa 419-739 (alt name: INPPL1)
  Species: H. sapiens (human)
  Mutation: delta 419-739aa
  Entrez Gene: INPPL1 (a.k.a. OPSMD, SHIP2)
  Promoter: CMV
  Tag / fusion protein: V5/His (C terminal on insert)
  Cloning method: Restriction Enzyme; 5′ cloning site Unknown (unknown if destroyed)
Terms and licenses: Academic/Nonprofit Terms; Industry Terms: Not Available to Industry
How to cite: SHIP2-ΔPS was a gift from Pavel Krejčí (Addgene plasmid # 214901 ; http://n2t.net/addgene:214901 ; RRID:Addgene_214901)
